Addgene plasmid #146493: pAc5.1B-lambdaN-HA-DmeIF4Ga-Nterm_H
Purpose: Insect Expression of DmeIF4Ga-Nterm
Depositing lab: Elisa Izaurralde. Depositing organization: Max Planck Institute for Developmental Biology. Publication: The silencing domain of GW182 interacts with PABPC1 to promote translational repression and degradation of microRNA targets and is required for target release. Zekri L, Huntzinger E, Heimstadt S, Izaurralde E. Mol Cell Biol. 2009 Dec;29(23):6220-31. doi: 10.1128/MCB.01081-09. Epub 2009 Sep 21. PubMed 19797087.
Backbone
  Vector backbone: Unknown
  Vector type: Insect Expression
Growth in bacteria
  Bacterial resistance: Ampicillin, 100 μg/mL
  Growth temperature: 37°C
  Growth strain: DH5alpha
  Copy number: Low Copy
Gene/Insert
  Gene/Insert name: DmeIF4Ga-Nterm
  Species: D. melanogaster (fly)
  Entrez Gene: eIF4G1 (a.k.a. Dmel_CG10811, CG10811, Dmel\CG10811, EIF4G, EIF4G1, Eif4G, deIF4G, eIF-4G, eIF4G, eIF4g, eiF-4G, p200)
  Cloning method: Unknown
Terms and licenses: Academic/Nonprofit Terms; Industry Terms: Not Available to Industry
Depositor comments: Plasmids from this collection were made available to the research community and donated after the lab closed. Please note that the sequence provided by the depositing laboratory may be theoretical/predicted or based on Sanger sequencing results. There may be discrepancies between sequencing results obtained by Addgene and the depositor sequence. If an Addgene verified sequence is not available, please contact before placing your order to request that our lab fully sequence the plasmid.
How to cite: pAc5.1B-lambdaN-HA-DmeIF4Ga-Nterm_H was a gift from Elisa Izaurralde (Addgene plasmid # 146493 ; http://n2t.net/addgene:146493 ; RRID:Addgene_146493)
