[The description below was written by a language model from this plasmid's Addgene catalogue record and pLannotate feature annotations shown in this document.]
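Description:
pAc5.1B-lambdaN-HA-DmeIF4Ga-Nterm_H is an insect-cell expression plasmid of about 6.4 kb. The catalogue lists the backbone as unknown, although the name and the annotated parts point to a pAc5.1-type vector. It is maintained in E. coli through a ColE1/pUC-family origin and selected with ampicillin via the β-lactamase gene and its bla promoter. The origin is annotated as a high-copy type, whereas the catalogue records the plasmid as low copy. A partial tetracycline-resistance fragment and a short SV40 large T antigen fragment are also annotated; these look like non-functional backbone remnants.

Expression is driven by the Drosophila melanogaster actin 5C (Ac5) promoter, a strong constitutive promoter commonly used in cultured fly cells, and the transcript is terminated by an SV40 polyadenylation signal. Downstream of the promoter lie a short fragment of the bacteriophage lambda N protein, which is the peptide that binds boxB RNA hairpins, and then an HA epitope sequence (annotated as a fragment of a 3xHA tag). These are followed by an unannotated stretch of roughly 1 kb that corresponds in position to the stated insert, the N-terminal portion of Drosophila eIF4G (eIF4G1, CG10811). A V5 tag from the vector lies after the insert, but the record does not show whether it is in frame with the fusion or preceded by a stop codon.

The lambdaN-HA arrangement is typical of tethering assays, in which the fusion protein is recruited to a boxB-containing reporter mRNA to test its effect on translation or mRNA stability, with the HA tag allowing detection. The record itself states only insect expression of the eIF4G N-terminal fragment, in the context of work on microRNA-mediated silencing.
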