Features (pLannotate 1.2.2; 10 found; start..end, strand, type, name):
     56..2568    +  promoter       Ac5 promoter: Drosophila melanogaster actin 5C promoter
   2588..2653    +  CDS            N (fragment): REGN_LAMBD - Experimental evidence at protein level: Swiss-Prot protein existence level 1. Plays a role as a transcriptional antitermination factor that allows the virus to initiate its lytic phase. Activates expression of the delayed viral early genes by modifying host RNA polymerase (RNAP) into a form that is resistant to termination signals. This antitermination function requires the host NusA protein which serves to stabilize the interaction between antitermination protein N and host RNA polymerase. From Escherichia phage lambda (Bacteriophage lambda).
   2678..2704    +  CDS            3xHA (fragment): three tandem HA epitope tags
   3717..3758    +  CDS            V5 tag: epitope tag from simian virus 5
   3858..3992    -  polyA_signal   SV40 poly(A) signal: SV40 polyadenylation signal
   4015..4099    -  CDS            large T antigen (fragment): large T antigen from SV40 (simian virus 40)
   4100..4570    +  CDS            TcR (fragment): tetracycline efflux protein; tet; confers resistance to tetracycline
   4614..5202    -  rep_origin     ori: high-copy-number ColE1/pMB1/pBR322/pUC origin of replication
   5373..6233    -  CDS            AmpR: β-lactamase; bla; confers resistance to ampicillin, carbenicillin, and related antibiotics
   6234..6338    -  promoter       AmpR promoter: bla
>Addgene plasmid #146493 | pAc5.1B-lambdaN-HA-DmeIF4Ga-Nterm_H | depositor full sequence | sequence record 288938 | Full Sequence
CTTCAAGGAATTAATTCTATATTCTAAAAACACAAATGATACTTCTAAAAAAAATCATGAATGGCATCAA
CTCTGAATCAAATCTTTGCAGATGCACCTACTTCTCATTTCCACTGTCACATCATTTTTCCAGATCTCGC
TGCCTGTTATGTGGCCCACAAACCAAGACACGTTTTATGGCCATTAAAGCTGGCTGATCGTCGCCAAACA
CCAAATACATATCAATATGTACATTCGAGAAAGAAGCGATCAAAGAAGCGTCTTCGGGCGAGTAGGAGAA
TGCGGAGGAGAAGGAGAACGAGCTGATCTAGTATCTCTCCACAATCCAATGCCAACTGACCAACTGGCCA
TATTCGGAGCAATTTGAAGCCAATTTCCATCGCCTGGCGATCGCTCCATTCTTGGCTATATGTTTTTCAC
CGTTCCCGGGGCCATTTTCAAAGACTCGTCGGTAAGATAAGATTGTGTCACTCGCTGTCTCTCTTCATTT
GTCGAAGAATGCTGAGGAATTTCGCGATGACGTCGGCGAGTATTTTGAAGAATGAGAATAATTTGTATTT
ATACGAAAATCAGTTAGTGGAATTTTCTACAAAAACATGTTATCTATAGATAATTTTGTTGCAAAATATG
TTGACTATGACAAAGATTGTATGTATATACCTTTAATGTATTCTCATTTTCTTATGTATTTATAATGGCA
ATGATGATACTGATGATATTTTAAGATGATGCCAGACCACAGGCTGATTTCTGCGTCTTTTGCCGAACGC
AGTGCATGTGCGGTTGTTGTTTTTTGGAATAGTTTCAATTTTCGGACTGTCCGCTTTGATTTCAGTTTCT
TGGCTTATTCAAAAAGCAAAGTAAAGCCAAAAAAGCGAGATGGCAATACCAAATGCGGCAAAACGGTAGT
GGAAGGAAAGGGGTGCGGGGCAGCGGAAGGAAGGGTGGGGCGGGGCGTGGCGGGGTCTGTGGCTGGGCGC
GACGTCACCGACGTTGGAGCCACTCCTTTGACCATGTGTGCGTGTGTGTATTATTCGTGTCTCGCCACTC
GCCGGTTGTTTTTTTCTTTTTATCTCGCTCTCTCTAGCGCCATCTCGTACGCATGCTCAACGCACCGCAT
GTTGCCGTGTCCTTTATGCGTCATTTTGGCTCGAAATAGGCAATTATTTAAACAAAGATTAGTCAACGAA
AACGCTAAAATAAATAAGTCTACAATATGGTTACTTATTGCCATGTGTGTGCAGCCAACGATAGCAACAA
AAGCAACAACACAGTGGCTTTCCCTCTTTCACTTTTTGTTTGCAAGCGCGTGCGAGCAAGACGGCACGAC
CGGCAAACGCAATTACGCTGACAAAGAGCAGACGAAGTTTTGGCCGAAAAACATCAAGGCGCCTGATACG
AATGCATTTGCAATAACAATTGCGATATTTAATATTGTTTATGAAGCTGTTTGACTTCAAAACACACAAA
AAAAAAAATAAAACAAATTATTTGAAAGAGAATTAGGAATCGGACAGCTTATCGTTACGGGCTAACAGCA
CACCGAGACGAAATAGCTTACCTGACGTCACAGCCTCTGGAAGAACTGCCGCCAAGCAGAGAGAGAGAGA
AAAAGAGGGAGAGCAGCTTAGACCGCATGTGCTTGTGTGTGAGGCGTCTCTCTCTTCGTCTCCTGTTTGC
GCAAACGCATAGACTGCACTGAGAAAATCGATTACCTATTTTTTATGAATGAATATTTGCACTATTACTA
TTCAAAACTATTAAGATAGCAATCACATTCAATAGCCAAATACTATACCACCTGAGCGATGCAACGAAAT
GATCAATTTGAGCAAAAATGCTGCATATTTAGGACGGCATCATTATAGAAATGCTTCTTGCTGTGTACTT
TTCTCTCGTCTGGCAGCTGTTTCGCCGTTATTGTTAAAACCGGCTTAAGTTAGGTGTGTTTTCTACGACT
AGTGATGCCCCTACTAGAAGATGTGTGTTGCACAAATGTCCCTGAATAACCAATTTGAAGTGCAGATAGC
AGTAAACGTAAGCTAATATGAATATTATTTAACTGTAATGTTTTAATATCGCTGGACATTACTAATAAAC
CCACTATAAACACATGTACATATGTATGTTTTGGCATACAATGAGTAGTTGGGGAAAAAATGTGTAAAAG
CACCGTGACCATCACAGCATAAAGATAACCAGCTGAAGTATCGAATATGAGTAACCCCCAAATTGAATCA
CATGCCGCAACTGATAGGACCCATGGAAGTACACTCTTCATGGCGATATACAAGACACACACAAGCACGA
ACACCCAGTTGCGGAGGAAATTCTCCGTAAATGAAAACCCAATCGGCGAACAATTCATACCCATATATGG
TAAAAGTTTTGAACGCGACTTGAGAGCGGAGAGCATTGCGGCTGATAAGGTTTTAGCGCTAAGCGGGCTT
TATAAAACGGGCTGCGGGACCAGTTTTCATATCACTACCGTTTGAGTTCTTGTGCTGTGTGGATACTCCT
CCCGACACAAAGCCGCTCCATCAGCCAGCAGTCGTCTAATCCAGAGACCCCGGATCGGGGTACCAACATG
GACGCACAAACACGACGACGTGAGCGTCGCGCTGAGAAACAAGCTCAATGGAAAGCTGCAAACGGTGGAT
CTCCTCCACATATGGCTTACCCATACGATGTTCCAGATTACGCTCCTCCAAGCTTGAATTCGATGCAACA
GGCTATACCAACTTTACCAACACAATCAGATATAGATAAAGCCATGCAGCCCCATTCAGCACAAAATATG
TATGTATCAACGGGAAACAACAATTCTGGGAATACCCGTTCTAATCCACAAAGTGGCGGAATATTTCGAG
GACCACCCTCGACGCCTAATGCCCCTAGAGGTGCTAGTGGCGGAGCAACACGGCATGTCCATGTGCAACC
CATGTACTCACAACCCCTTCACCAGAACATGGTGCTACAACAATACACACAATATAACCCACGGCAACAA
ACATTTCCAGCTTCTCATTTGCAATACGCACCCGCCCCCATGCCATACTACCAGTACCAATATGTCCCAA
CTCTTCAGCAACAGCCGCCGCATACTCGTAGTGCTGTCACGGTAAATACGAACGTCAATGTGGGAAACAA
TTTGCAGCCAGTGCAGTCTGGACCCAATGGACCTCTCCCTGTTCCGGGGGCTAGCTCGTCGCAAATTCAA
TTGCTCACAAGCACAGTGCAGCCAGGAGCCAGCACTGTAATGGGCGTTGGCGGTCCTGGTAGTACAATGG
GGCAAGTGGGTGTGCCACCAATGGTTGGGGTTGGTGTAATGACAACAAGTGTGCAACCGCAACCTGTGCA
GGTGCAGCCTGCTAGCCGGCGCCGGCATCAGCATCGATTGCAGATAATCGATCCGACGACTAAAAAAAAT
ATTTTAGACGATTTTGATAAGACAAAATCAAACACAGACAATGAATTTTCCGATCAGGTAACCTCCACAA
ACACACCAGCAACTGTCCTTTCAGAAGGTCCAATACGTATTCCACAGCAAGAAAGTGTTGGTTTAAATAA
TTTGACCAGTACATCATCACAAGGATCAGAATCACGGACAAACGCGCCTTATATCCCCATTGAAACAACA
CCAATAAGTCGAACAGATGTTGGGCCGACTCCAATCGTATCCGCGTAACTCGAGTCTAGAGGGCCCGCGG
TTCGAAGGTAAGCCTATCCCTAACCCTCTCCTCGGTCTCGATTCTACGCGTACCGGTCATCATCACCATC
ACCATTGAGTTTAAACCCGCTGATCAGCCTCGACTGTGCCTTCTAAGGCCTGAGCTCGCTGATCAGCCTC
GATCGAGGATCCAGACATGATAAGATACATTGATGAGTTTGGACAAACCACAACTAGAATGCAGTGAAAA
AAATGCTTTATTTGTGAAATTTGTGATGCTATTGCTTTATTTGTAACCATTATAAGCTGCAATAAACAAG
TTAACAACAACAATTGCATTCATTTTATGTTTCAGGTTCAGGGGGAGGTGTGGGAGGTTTTTTAAAGCAA
GTAAAACCTCTACAAATGTGGTATGGCTGATTATGATCAGTCGACCGATGCCCTTGAGAGCCTTCAACCC
AGTCAGCTCCTTCCGGTGGGCGCGGGGCATGACTATCGTCGCCGCACTTATGACTGTCTTCTTTATCATG
CAACTCGTAGGACAGGTGCCGGCAGCGCTCTGGGTCATTTTCGGCGAGGACCGCTTTCGCTGGAGCGCGA
CGATGATCGGCCTGTCGCTTGCGGTATTCGGAATCTTGCACGCCCTCGCTCAAGCCTTCGTCACTGGTCC
CGCCACCAAACGTTTCGGCGAGAAGCAGGCCATTATCGCCGGCATGGCGGCCGACGCGCTGGGCTACGTC
TTGCTGGCGTTCGCGACGCGAGGCTGGATGGCCTTCCCCATTATGATTCTTCTCGCTTCCGGCGGCATCG
GGATGCCCGCGTTGCAGGCCATGCTGTCCAGGCAGGTAGATGACGACCATCAGGGACAGCTTCAAGGATC
GCTCGCGGCTCTTACCAGCCAGCAAAAGGCCAGGAACCGTAAAAAGGCCGCGTTGCTGGCGTTTTTCCAT
AGGCTCCGCCCCCCTGACGAGCATCACAAAAATCGACGCTCAAGTCAGAGGTGGCGAAACCCGACAGGAC
TATAAAGATACCAGGCGTTTCCCCCTGGAAGCTCCCTCGTGCGCTCTCCTGTTCCGACCCTGCCGCTTAC
CGGATACCTGTCCGCCTTTCTCCCTTCGGGAAGCGTGGCGCTTTCTCAATGCTCACGCTGTAGGTATCTC
AGTTCGGTGTAGGTCGTTCGCTCCAAGCTGGGCTGTGTGCACGAACCCCCCGTTCAGCCCGACCGCTGCG
CCTTATCCGGTAACTATCGTCTTGAGTCCAACCCGGTAAGACACGACTTATCGCCACTGGCAGCAGCCAC
TGGTAACAGGATTAGCAGAGCGAGGTATGTAGGCGGTGCTACAGAGTTCTTGAAGTGGTGGCCTAACTAC
GGCTACACTAGAAGGACAGTATTTGGTATCTGCGCTCTGCTGAAGCCAGTTACCTTCGGAAAAAGAGTTG
GTAGCTCTTGATCCGGCAAACAAACCACCGCTGGTAGCGGTGGTTTTTTTGTTTGCAAGCAGCAGATTAC
GCGCAGAAAAAAAGGATCTCAAGAAGATCCTTTGATCTTTTCTACGGGGTCTGACGCTCAGTGGAACGAA
AACTCACGTTAAGGGATTTTGGTCATGAGATTATCAAAAAGGATCTTCACCTAGATCCTTTTAAATTAAA
AATGAAGTTTTAAATCAATCTAAAGTATATATGAGTAAACTTGGTCTGACAGTTACCAATGCTTAATCAG
TGAGGCACCTATCTCAGCGATCTGTCTATTTCGTTCATCCATAGTTGCCTGACTCCCCGTCGTGTAGATA
ACTACGATACGGGAGGGCTTACCATCTGGCCCCAGTGCTGCAATGATACCGCGAGACCCACGCTCACCGG
CTCCAGATTTATCAGCAATAAACCAGCCAGCCGGAAGGGCCGAGCGCAGAAGTGGTCCTGCAACTTTATC
CGCCTCCATCCAGTCTATTAATTGTTGCCGGGAAGCTAGAGTAAGTAGTTCGCCAGTTAATAGTTTGCGC
AACGTTGTTGCCATTGCTGCAGGCATCGTGGTGTCACGCTCGTCGTTTGGTATGGCTTCATTCAGCTCCG
GTTCCCAACGATCAAGGCGAGTTACATGATCCCCCATGTTGTGCAAAAAAGCGGTTAGCTCCTTCGGTCC
TCCGATCGTTGTCAGAAGTAAGTTGGCCGCAGTGTTATCACTCATGGTTATGGCAGCACTGCATAATTCT
CTTACTGTCATGCCATCCGTAAGATGCTTTTCTGTGACTGGTGAGTACTCAACCAAGTCATTCTGAGAAT
AGTGTATGCGGCGACCGAGTTGCTCTTGCCCGGCGTCAACACGGGATAATACCGCGCCACATAGCAGAAC
TTTAAAAGTGCTCATCATTGGAAAACGTTCTTCGGGGCGAAAACTCTCAAGGATCTTACCGCTGTTGAGA
TCCAGTTCGATGTAACCCACTCGTGCACCCAACTGATCTTCAGCATCTTTTACTTTCACCAGCGTTTCTG
GGTGAGCAAAAACAGGAAGGCAAAATGCCGCAAAAAAGGGAATAAGGGCGACACGGAAATGTTGAATACT
CATACTCTTCCTTTTTCAATATTATTGAAGCATTTATCAGGGTTATTGTCTCATGAGCGGATACATATTT
GAATGTATTTAGAAAAATAAACAAATAGGGGTTCCGCGCACATTTCCCCGAAAAGTGCCACCTGACGTCT
AAGAAACCATTATTATCATGACATTAACCTATAAAAATAGGCGTATCACGAGGCCCTTTCGT
